Addgene plasmid #135977: epi-BE4max-NG
Purpose: (Empty Backbone) Expresses AncBE4max(with SpCas9-NG), EBNA1 and blasticidin resistence gene; cloning backbone for sgRNA; Contains Epstein-Barr virus oriP replication origin
Depositing lab: Yongming Wang. Depositing organization: Fudan University. Publication: Base Editing Mediated Generation of Point Mutations Into Human Pluripotent Stem Cells for Modeling Disease. Qi T, Wu F, Xie Y, Gao S, Li M, Pu J, Li D, Lan F, Wang Y. Front Cell Dev Biol. 2020 Sep 25;8:590581. doi: 10.3389/fcell.2020.590581. eCollection 2020. PubMed 33102492.
Backbone
  Vector backbone: epiCRISPR plasmid
  Modifications to backbone: Contains D10A/R1335V/L1111R/D1135V/G1218R/E1219F/A1322R/T1337R mutations in AncBE4max(with SpCas9-NG)
  Vector type: Mammalian Expression
  Selectable markers: Blasticidin
Growth in bacteria
  Bacterial resistance: Ampicillin, 100 μg/mL
  Growth temperature: 37°C
  Growth strain: DH5alpha
  Copy number: High Copy
Gene/Insert
  Gene/Insert name: None
Terms and licenses: Academic/Nonprofit Terms; Industry Terms: Not Available to Industry
How to cite: epi-BE4max-NG was a gift from Yongming Wang (Addgene plasmid # 135977 ; http://n2t.net/addgene:135977 ; RRID:Addgene_135977)
