[The description below was written by a language model from this plasmid's Addgene catalogue record.]
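Description:
epi-BE4max-NG is an episomal mammalian expression vector built on the epiCRISPR plasmid backbone and supplied as an empty backbone into which a user clones an sgRNA of choice. It is propagated in E. coli as a high-copy plasmid under ampicillin selection. In mammalian cells it carries the Epstein-Barr virus oriP replication origin together with an EBNA1 expression cassette. EBNA1 binds oriP to drive replication and tether the plasmid to host chromosomes during division, so the vector persists extrachromosomally in dividing human cells rather than being rapidly diluted. A blasticidin resistance gene allows transfected cells to be enriched and maintained under selection, prolonging editor expression.

The payload is AncBE4max, an optimised cytosine base editor in which a deaminase is fused to a Cas9 nickase to convert C•G to T•A base pairs without making double-strand breaks. Here the Cas9 portion is the SpCas9-NG variant. The record lists the D10A nickase mutation plus R1335V, L1111R, D1135V, G1218R, E1219F, A1322R and T1337R, the substitutions that relax PAM recognition from NGG to NG and so widen the range of targetable bases. The record does not state which promoters drive the editor, EBNA1, the blasticidin marker or the sgRNA, nor the details of the sgRNA cloning site, and no feature table is provided.

According to the associated publication title, the plasmid is intended for introducing point mutations into human pluripotent stem cells for disease modelling. In that setting, sustained episomal expression under drug selection would be expected to help raise editing efficiency.
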