>Addgene plasmid #135977 | epi-BE4max-NG | addgene partial sequence | sequence record 292505 | Addgene NGS Result
CCCCCCCCCCCCCCCCCCCCCCCCCCCCCCCCCCCCCCCCCCCCCCCCCCCCCCCCCCCCCCCCCCCCCC
CCCCCCCCCCYCCCCYCCCTCCYCGMCCCCGGCCTCCACTACCTCCTCGACCCCGGCCTCCACTGCCTCC
TCGACCCCGGCCTCCACCTCCTGCTCCTGCCCCTCCTGCTCCTGCCCCTCCTCCTGCTCCTGCCCCTCCT
GCTCCTGCCCCTCCCGCTCCTGCTCCTGCTCCTGTTCCACCGTGGGTCCCTTTGCAGCCAATGCAACTTG
GACGTTTTTGGGGTCTCCGGACACCATCTCTATGTCTTGGCCCTGATCCTGAGCCGCCCGGGGCTCCTGG
TCTTCCGCCTCCTCGTCCTCGTCCTCTTCCCCGTCCTCGTCCATGGTTATCACCCCCTCTTCTTTGAGGT
CCACTGCCGCCGGAGCCTTCTGGTCCAGATGTGTCTCCCTTCTCTCCTAGGCCATTTCCAGGTCCTGTAC
CTGGCCCCTCGTCAGACATGATTCACACTAAAAGAGATCAATAGACATCTTTATTAGACGACGCTCAGTG
AATACAGGGAGTGCAGACTCCTGCCCCCTCCAACAGCCCCCCCACCCTCATCCCCTTCATGGTCGCTGTC
AGACAGATCCAGGTCTGAAAATTCCCCATCCTCCGAACCATCCTCGTCCTCATCACCAATTACTCGCAGC
CCGGAAAACTCCCGCTGAACATCCTCAAGATTTGCGTCCTGAGCCTCAAGCCAGGCCTCAAATTCCTCGT
CCCCCTTTTTGCTGGACGGTAGGGATGGGGATTCTCGGGACCCCTCCTCTTCCTCTTCAAGGTCACCAGA
CAGAGATGCTACTGGGGCAACGGAAGAAAAGCTGGGTGCGGCCTGTGAGGATCAGCTTATCGATGATAAG
CTGTCAAACATGAGAATTCTTGAAGACGAAAGGGCCTCGTGATACGCCTATTTTTATAGGTTAATGTCAT
GATAATAATGGTTTCTTAGACGTCAGGTGGCACTTTTCGGGGAAATGTGCGCGGAACCCCTATTTGTTTA
TTTTTCTAAATACATTCAAATATGTATCCGCTCATGAGACAATAACCCTGATAAATGCTTCAATAATATT
GAAAAAGGAAGAGTATGAGTATTCAACATTTCCGTGTCGCCCTTATTCCCTTTTTTGCGGCATTTTGCCT
TCCTGTTTTTGCTCACCCAGAAACGCTGGTGAAAGTAAAAGATGCTGAAGATCAGTTGGGTGCACGAGTG
GGTTACATCGAACTGGATCTCAACAGCGGTAAGATCCTTGAGAGTTTTCGCCCCGAAGAACGTTTTCCAA
TGATGAGCACTTTTAAAGTTCTGCTATGTGGCGCGGTATTATCCCGTGTTGACGCCGGGCAAGAGCAACT
CGGTCGCCGCATACACTATTCTCAGAATGACTTGGTTGAGTACTCACCAGTCACAGAAAAGCATCTTACG
GATGGCATGACAGTAAGAGAATTATGCAGTGCTGCCATAACCATGAGTGATAACACTGCGGCCAACTTAC
TTCTGACAACGATCGGAGGACCGAAGGAGCTAACCGCTTTTTTGCACAACATGGGGGATCATGTAACTCG
CCTTGATCGTTGGGAACCGGAGCTGAATGAAGCCATACCAAACGACGAGCGTGACACCACGATGCCTGCA
GCAATGGCAACAACGTTGCGCAAACTATTAACTGGCGAACTACTTACTCTAGCTTCCCGGCAACAATTAA
TAGACTGGATGGAGGCGGATAAAGTTGCAGGACCACTTCTGCGCTCGGCCCTTCCGGCTGGCTGGTTTAT
TGCTGATAAATCTGGAGCCGGTGAGCGTGGGTCTCGCGGTATCATTGCAGCACTGGGGCCAGATGGTAAG
CCCTCCCGTATCGTAGTTATCTACACGACGGGGAGTCAGGCAACTATGGATGAACGAAATAGACAGATCG
CTGAGATAGGTGCCTCACTGATTAAGCATTGGTAACTGTCAGACCAAGTTTACTCATATATACTTTAGAT
TGATTTAAAACTTCATTTTTAATTTAAAAGGATCTAGGTGAAGATCCTTTTTGATAATCTCATGACCAAA
ATCCCTTAACGTGAGTTTTCGTTCCACTGAGCGTCAGACCCCGTAGAAAAGATCAAAGGATCTTCTTGAG
ATTCTTTTTTTCTGCGCGTAATCTGCTGCTTGCAAACAAAAAAACCACCGCTACCAGCGGTGGTTTGTTT
GCCGGATCAAGAGCTACCAACTCTTTTTCCGAAGGTAACTGGCTTCAGCAGAGCGCAGATACCAAATACT
GTCCTTCTAGTGTAGCCGTAGTTAGGCCACCACTTCAAGAACTCTGTAGCACCGCCTACATACCTCGCTC
TGCTAATCCTGTTACCAGTGGCTGCTGCCAGTGGCGATAAGTCGTGTCTTACCGGGTTGGACTCAAGACG
ATAGTTACCGGATAAGGCGCAGCGGTCGGGCTGAACGGGGGGTTCGTGCACACAGCCCAGCTTGGAGCGA
ACGACCTACACCGAACTGAGATACCTACAGCGTGAGCTATGAGAAAGCGCCACGCTTCCCGAAGGGAGAA
AGGCGGACAGGTATCCGGTAAGCGGCAGGGTCGGAACAGGAGAGCGCACGAGGGAGCTTCCAGGGGGAAA
CGCCTGGTATCTTTATAGTCCTGTCGGGTTTCGCCACCTCTGACTTGAGCGTCGATTTTTGTGATGCTCG
TCAGGGGGGCGGAGCCTATGGAAAAACGCCAGCAACGCGGCCTTTTTACGGTTCCTGGCCTTTTGCTGGC
CTTGAAGCTGTCCCTGATGGTCGTCATCTACCTGCCTGGACAGCATGGCCTGCAACGCGGGCATCCCGAT
GCCGCCGGAAGCGAGAAGAATCATAATGGGGAAGGCCATCCAGCCTCGCGTCGAACTAGATGATCCGGCT
GTGGAATGTGTGTCAGTTAGGGTGTGGAAAGTCCCCAGGCTCCCCAGCAGGCAGAAGTATGCAAAGCATG
CATTATGTCTAGAGATCCGACGCCGCCATCTCTAGGCCCGCGCCGGCCCCCTCGCACAGACTTGTGGGAG
AAGCTCGGCTACTCCCCTGCCCCGGTTAATTTGCATATAATATTTCCTAGTAACTATAGAGGCTTAATGT
GCGATAAAAGACAGATAATCTGTTCTTTTTAATACTAGCTACATTTTACATGATAGGCTTGGATTTCTAT
AAGAGATACAAATACTAAATTATTATTTTAAAAAACAGCACAAAAGGAAACTCACCCTAACTGTAAAGTA
ATTGTGTGTTTTGAGACTATAAATATGCATGCGAGAAAAGCCTTGTTTAGAAGAGCGATGCTCTTCGGTT
TTAGAGCTAGAAATAGCAAGTTAAAATAAGGCTAGTCCGTTATCAACTTGAAAAAGTGGCACCGAGTCGG
TGCTTTTTTGAATTCTAGATCTTGAGACAAATGGCAGTATTCATCCACAATTTTAAAAGAAAAGGGGGGA
TTGGGGGGTACAGTGCAGGGGAAAGAATAGTAGACATAATAGCAACAGACATACAAACTAAAGAATTACA
AAAACAAATTACAAAAATTCAAAATTTTCGGGTTTATTACAGGGACAGCAGAGATCCACTTTGGCGCCGG
CTCGAGTGGCTCCGGTGCCCGTCAGTGGGCAGAGCGCACATCGCCCACAGTCCCCGAGAAGTTGGGGGGA
GGGGTCGGCAATTGAACCGGTGCCTAGAGAAGGTGGCGCGGGGTAAACTGGGAAAGTGATGTCGTGTACT
GGCTCCGCCTTTTTCCCGAGGGTGGGGGAGAACCGTATATAAGTGCAGTAGTCGCCGTGAACGTTCTTTT
TCGCAACGGGTTTGCCGCCAGAACACAGGTGTCGTGACGCGGGATCCGCCACCATGAAACGGACAGCCGA
CGGAAGCGAGTTCGAGTCACCAAAGAAGAAGCGGAAAGTCAGCAGTGAAACCGGACCAGTGGCAGTGGAC
CCAACCCTGAGGAGACGGATTGAGCCCCATGAATTTGAAGTGTTCTTTGACCCAAGGGAGCTGAGGAAGG
AGACATGCCTGCTGTACGAGATCAAGTGGGGCACAAGCCACAAGATCTGGCGCCACAGCTCCAAGAACAC
CACAAAGCACGTGGAAGTGAATTTCATCGAGAAGTTTACCTCCGAGCGGCACTTCTGCCCCTCTACCAGC
TGTTCCATCACATGGTTTCTGTCTTGGAGCCCTTGCGGCGAGTGTTCCAAGGCCATCACCGAGTTCCTGT
CTCAGCACCCTAACGTGACCCTGGTCATCTACGTGGCCCGGCTGTATCACCACATGGACCAGCAGAACAG
GCAGGGCCTGCGCGATCTGGTGAATTCTGGCGTGACCATCCAGATCATGACAGCCCCAGAGTACGACTAT
TGCTGGCGGAACTTCGTGAATTATCCACCTGGCAAGGAGGCACACTGGCCAAGATACCCACCCCTGTGGA
TGAAGCTGTATGCACTGGAGCTGCACGCAGGAATCCTGGGCCTGCCTCCATGTCTGAATATCCTGCGGAG
AAAGCAGCCCCAGCTGACATTTTTCACCATTGCTCTGCAGTCTTGTCACTATCAGCGGCTGCCTCCTCAT
ATTCTGTGGGCTACAGGCCTGAAGTCTGGAGGATCTAGCGGAGGATCCTCTGGCAGCGAGACACCAGGAA
CAAGCGAGTCAGCAACACCAGAGAGCAGTGGCGGCAGCAGCGGCGGCAGCGACAAGAAGTACAGCATCGG
CCTGGCCATCGGCACCAACTCTGTGGGCTGGGCCGTGATCACCGACGAGTACAAGGTGCCCAGCAAGAAA
TTCAAGGTGCTGGGCAACACCGACCGGCACAGCATCAAGAAGAACCTGATCGGAGCCCTGCTGTTCGACA
GCGGCGAAACAGCCGAGGCCACCCGGCTGAAGAGAACCGCCAGAAGAAGATACACCAGACGGAAGAACCG
GATCTGCTATCTGCAAGAGATCTTCAGCAACGAGATGGCCAAGGTGGACGACAGCTTCTTCCACAGACTG
GAAGAGTCCTTCCTGGTGGAAGAGGATAAGAAGCACGAGCGGCACCCCATCTTCGGCAACATCGTGGACG
AGGTGGCCTACCACGAGAAGTACCCCACCATCTACCACCTGAGAAAGAAACTGGTGGACAGCACCGACAA
GGCCGACCTGCGGCTGATCTATCTGGCCCTGGCCCACATGATCAAGTTCCGGGGCCACTTCCTGATCGAG
GGCGACCTGAACCCCGACAACAGCGACGTGGACAAGCTGTTCATCCAGCTGGTGCAGACCTACAACCAGC
TGTTCGAGGAAAACCCCATCAACGCCAGCGGCGTGGACGCCAAGGCCATCCTGTCTGCCAGACTGAGCAA
GAGCAGACGGCTGGAAAATCTGATCGCCCAGCTGCCCGGCGAGAAGAAGAATGGCCTGTTCGGAAACCTG
ATTGCCCTGAGCCTGGGCCTGACCCCCAACTTCAAGAGCAACTTCGACCTGGCCGAGGATGCCAAACTGC
AGCTGAGCAAGGACACCTACGACGACGACCTGGACAACCTGCTGGCCCAGATCGGCGACCAGTACGCCGA
CCTGTTTCTGGCCGCCAAGAACCTGTCCGACGCCATCCTGCTGAGCGACATCCTGAGAGTGAACACCGAG
ATCACCAAGGCCCCCCTGAGCGCCTCTATGATCAAGAGATACGACGAGCACCACCAGGACCTGACCCTGC
TGAAAGCTCTCGTGCGGCAGCAGCTGCCTGAGAAGTACAAAGAGATTTTCTTCGACCAGAGCAAGAACGG
CTACGCCGGCTACATTGACGGCGGAGCCAGCCAGGAAGAGTTCTACAAGTTCATCAAGCCCATCCTGGAA
AAGATGGACGGCACCGAGGAACTGCTCGTGAAGCTGAACAGAGAGGACCTGCTGCGGAAGCAGCGGACCT
TCGACAACGGCAGCATCCCCCACCAGATCCACCTGGGAGAGCTGCACGCCATTCTGCGGCGGCAGGAAGA
TTTTTACCCATTCCTGAAGGACAACCGGGAAAAGATCGAGAAGATCCTGACCTTCCGCATCCCCTACTAC
GTGGGCCCTCTGGCCAGGGGAAACAGCAGATTCGCCTGGATGACCAGAAAGAGCGAGGAAACCATCACCC
CCTGGAACTTCGAGGAAGTGGTGGACAAGGGCGCTTCCGCCCAGAGCTTCATCGAGCGGATGACCAACTT
CGATAAGAACCTGCCCAACGAGAAGGTGCTGCCCAAGCACAGCCTGCTGTACGAGTACTTCACCGTGTAT
AACGAGCTGACCAAAGTGAAATACGTGACCGAGGGAATGAGAAAGCCCGCCTTCCTGAGCGGCGAGCAGA
AAAAGGCCATCGTGGACCTGCTGTTCAAGACCAACCGGAAAGTGACCGTGAAGCAGCTGAAAGAGGACTA
CTTCAAGAAAATCGAGTGCTTCGACTCCGTGGAAATCTCCGGCGTGGAAGATCGGTTCAACGCCTCCCTG
GGCACATACCACGATCTGCTGAAAATTATCAAGGACAAGGACTTCCTGGACAATGAGGAAAACGAGGACA
TTCTGGAAGATATCGTGCTGACCCTGACACTGTTTGAGGACAGAGAGATGATCGAGGAACGGCTGAAAAC
CTATGCCCACCTGTTCGACGACAAAGTGATGAAGCAGCTGAAGCGGCGGAGATACACCGGCTGGGGCAGG
CTGAGCCGGAAGCTGATCAACGGCATCCGGGACAAGCAGTCCGGCAAGACAATCCTGGATTTCCTGAAGT
CCGACGGCTTCGCCAACAGAAACTTCATGCAGCTGATCCACGACGACAGCCTGACCTTTAAAGAGGACAT
CCAGAAAGCCCAGGTGTCCGGCCAGGGCGATAGCCTGCACGAGCACATTGCCAATCTGGCCGGCAGCCCC
GCCATTAAGAAGGGCATCCTGCAGACAGTGAAGGTGGTGGACGAGCTCGTGAAAGTGATGGGCCGGCACA
AGCCCGAGAACATCGTGATCGAAATGGCCAGAGAGAACCAGACCACCCAGAAGGGACAGAAGAACAGCCG
CGAGAGAATGAAGCGGATCGAAGAGGGCATCAAAGAGCTGGGCAGCCAGATCCTGAAAGAACACCCCGTG
GAAAACACCCAGCTGCAGAACGAGAAGCTGTACCTGTACTACCTGCAGAATGGGCGGGATATGTACGTGG
ACCAGGAACTGGACATCAACCGGCTGTCCGACTACGATGTGGACCATATCGTGCCTCAGAGCTTTCTGAA
GGACGACTCCATCGACAACAAGGTGCTGACCAGAAGCGACAAGAACCGGGGCAAGAGCGACAACGTGCCC
TCCGAAGAGGTCGTGAAGAAGATGAAGAACTACTGGCGGCAGCTGCTGAACGCCAAGCTGATTACCCAGA
GAAAGTTCGACAATCTGACCAAGGCCGAGAGAGGCGGCCTGAGCGAACTGGATAAGGCCGGCTTCATCAA
GAGACAGCTGGTGGAAACCCGGCAGATCACAAAGCACGTGGCACAGATCCTGGACTCCCGGATGAACACT
AAGTACGACGAGAATGACAAGCTGATCCGGGAAGTGAAAGTGATCACCCTGAAGTCCAAGCTGGTGTCCG
ATTTCCGGAAGGATTTCCAGTTTTACAAAGTGCGCGAGATCAACAACTACCACCACGCCCACGACGCCTA
CCTAAACGCCGTCGTGGGAACCGCCCTGATCAAAAAGTACCCTAAGCTGGAAAGCGAGTTCGTGTACGGC
GACTACAAGGTGTACGACGTGCGGAAGATGATCGCCAAGAGCGAGCAGGAAATCGGCAAGGCTACCGCCA
AGTACTTCTTCTACAGCAACATCATGAACTTTTTCAAGACCGAGATTACCCTGGCCAACGGCGAGATCCG
GAAGCGGCCTCTGATCGAGACAAACGGCGAAACCGGGGAGATCGTGTGGGATAAGGGCCGGGATTTTGCC
ACCGTGCGGAAAGTGCTGAGCATGCCCCAAGTGAATATCGTGAAAAAGACCGAGGTGCAGACAGGCGGCT
TCAGCAAAGAGTCTATCAGGCCCAAGAGGAACAGCGATAAGCTGATCGCCAGAAAGAAGGACTGGGACCC
TAAGAAGTACGGCGGCTTCGTCAGCCCCACCGTGGCCTATTCTGTGCTGGTGGTGGCCAAAGTGGAAAAG
GGCAAGTCCAAGAAACTGAAGAGTGTGAAAGAGCTGCTGGGGATCACCATCATGGAAAGAAGCAGCTTCG
AGAAGAATCCCATCGACTTTCTGGAAGCCAAGGGCTACAAAGAAGTGAAAAAGGACCTGATCATCAAGCT
GCCTAAGTACTCCCTGTTCGAGCTGGAAAACGGCCGGAAGAGAATGCTGGCCTCTGCCCGCTTCCTGCAG
AAGGGAAACGAACTGGCCCTGCCCTCCAAATATGTGAACTTCCTGTACCTGGCCAGCCACTATGAGAAGC
TGAAGGGCTCCCCCGAGGATAATGAGCAGAAACAGCTGTTTGTGGAACAGCACAAGCACTACCTGGACGA
GATCATCGAGCAGATCAGCGAGTTCTCCAAGAGAGTGATCCTGGCCGACGCTAATCTGGACAAAGTGCTG
TCCGCCTACAACAAGCACCGGGATAAGCCCATCAGAGAGCAGGCCGAGAATATCATCCACCTGTTTACCC
TGACCAATCTGGGAGCCCCTCGCGCCTTCAAGTACTTTGACACCACCATCGACCGGAAGGTGTACAGAAG
CACCAAAGAGGTGCTGGACGCCACCCTGATCCACCAGAGCATCACCGGCCTGTACGAGACACGGATCGAC
CTGTCTCAGCTGGGAGGTGACAGCGGCGGGAGCGGCGGGAGCGGGGGGAGCACTAATCTGAGCGACATCA
TTGAGAAGGAGACTGGGAAACAGCTGGTCATTCAGGAGTCCATCCTGATGCTGCCTGAGGAGGTGGAGGA
AGTGATCGGCAACAAGCCAGAGTCTGACATCCTGGTGCACACCGCCTACGACGAGTCCACAGATGAGAAT
GTGATGCTGCTGACCTCTGACGCCCCCGAGTATAAGCCTTGGGCCCTGGTCATCCAGGATTCTAACGGCG
AGAATAAGATCAAGATGCTGAGCGGAGGATCCGGAGGATCTGGAGGCAGCACCAACCTGTCTGACATCAT
CGAGAAGGAGACAGGCAAGCAGCTGGTCATCCAGGAGAGCATCCTGATGCTGCCCGAAGAAGTCGAAGAA
GTGATCGGAAACAAGCCTGAGAGCGATATCCTGGTCCATACCGCCTACGACGAGAGTACCGACGAAAATG
TGATGCTGCTGACATCCGACGCCCCAGAGTATAAGCCCTGGGCTCTGGTCATCCAGGATTCCAACGGAGA
GAACAAAATCAAAATGCTGTCTGGCGGCTCAAAAAGAACCGCCGACGGCAGCGAATTCGAGCCCAAGAAG
AAGAGGAAAGTCTAACCGGTCATCATCACCATCACCATTGAGTTTAAACCCGCTGATCAGCCTCGACTGT
GCCTTCTAGTTGCCAGCCATCTGTTGTTTGCCCCTCCCCCGTGCCTTCCTTGACCCTGGAAGGTGCCACT
CCCACTGTCCTTTCCTAATAAAATGAGGAAATTGCATCGCATTGTCTGAGTAGGTGTCATTCTATTCTGG
GGGGTGGGGTGGGGCAGGACAGCAAGGGGGAGGATTGGGAAGAGAATAGCAGGCATGCTGGGGATGCGGT
GGGCTCTATGGCTTCTGAGGCGGAAAGAACCAGCTGGGGCTCGATACCGCTGTGGAATGTGTGTCAGTTA
GGGTGTGGAAAGTCCCCAGGCTCCCCAGCAGGCAGAAGTATGCAAAGCATGCATCTCAATTAGTCAGCAA
CCAGGTGTGGAAAGTCCCCAGGCTCCCCAGCAGGCAGAAGTATGCAAAGCATGCATCTCAATTAGTCAGC
AACCATAGTCCCGCCCCTAACTCCGCCCATCCCGCCCCTAACTCCGCCCAGTTCCGCCCATTCTCCGCCC
CATGGCTGACTAATTTTTTTTATTTATGCAGAGGCCGAGGCCGCCTCGGCCTCTGAGCTATTCCAGAAGT
AGTGAGGAGGCTTTTTTGGAGGCCTAGGCTTTTGCAAAAAGCTCCCGGGAGCTTGGATAATGGCCAAGCC
TTTGTCTCAAGAAGAATCCACCCTCATTGAAAGAGCAACGGCTACAATCAACAGCATCCCCATCTCTGAA
GACTACAGCGTCGCCAGCGCAGCTCTCTCTAGCGACGGCCGCATCTTCACTGGTGTCAATGTATATCATT
TTACTGGGGGACCTTGTGCAGAACTCGTGGTGCTGGGCACTGCTGCTGCTGCGGCAGCTGGCAACCTGAC
TTGTATCGTCGCGATCGGAAATGAGAACAGGGGCATCTTGAGCCCCTGCGGACGGTGCCGACAGGTGCTT
CTCGATCTGCATCCTGGGATCAAAGCCATAGTGAAGGACAGTGATGGACAGCCGACGGCAGTTGGGATTC
GTGAATTGCTGCCCTCTGGTTATGTGTGGGAGGGCTAAGAATTCTTCGAAATGACCGACCAAGCGACGCC
CAACCTGCCATCACGAGATTTCGATTCCACCGCCGCCTTCTATGAAAGGTTGGGCTTCGGAATCGTTTTC
CGGGACGCCGGCTGGATGATCCTCCAGCGCGGGGATCTCATGCTGGAGTTCTTCGCCCACCCCAACTTGT
TTATTGCAGCTTATAATGGTTACAAATAAAGCAATAGCATCACAAATTTCACAAATAAAGCATTTTTTTC
ACTGCATTCTAGTTGTGGTTTGTCCAAACTCATCAATGTATCTTATCATGTCTGGATCCCTTGAAATACA
TCCACAGGTACACCTCCAATTGACTCAAATGATGTCAATTAGTCTATCAGAAGCTTGTGGAAGGCTGGAG
ACGGTCACAGCTTGTCTGTAAGCGGATGCCGGGAGCAGACAAGCCCGTCAGGGCGCGTCAGCGGGTGTTG
GCGGGTGTCGGGGCGCAGCCATGAGGTCGACTCTAGAGGATCGATCCCCGCCCCGGACGAACTAAACCTG
ACTACGACATCTCTGCCCCTTCTTCGCGGGGCAGTGCATGTAATCCCTTCAGTTGGTTGGTACAACTTGC
CAACTGGGCCCTGTTCCACATGTGACACGGGGGGGGACCAAACACAAAGGGGTTCTCTGACTGTAGTTGA
CATCCTTATAAATGGATGTGCACATTTGCCAACACTGAGTGGCTTTCATCCTGGAGCAGACTTTGCAGTC
TGTGGACTGCAACACAACATTGCCTTTATGTGTAACTCTTGGCTGAAGCTCTTACACCAATGCTGGGGGA
CATGTACCTCCCAGGGGCCCAGGAAGACTACGGGAGGCTACACCAACGTCAATCAGAGGGGCCTGTGTAG
CTACCGATAAGCGGACCCTCAAGAGGGCATTAGCAATAGTGTTTATAAGGCCCCCTTGTTAACCCTAAAC
GGGTAGCATATGCTTCCCGGGTAGTAGTATATACTATCCAGACTAACCCTAATTCAATAGCATATGTTAC
CCAACGGGAAGCATATGCTATCGAATTAGGGTTAGTAAAAGGGTCCTAAGGAACAGCGATATCTCCCACC
CCATGAGCTGTCACGGTTTTATTTACATGGGGTCAGGATTCCACGAGGGTAGTGAACCATTTTAGTCACA
AGGGCAGTGGCTGAAGATCAAGGAGCGGGCAGTGAACTCTCCTGAATCTTCGCCTGCTTCTTCATTCTCC
TTCGTTTAGCTAATAGAATAACTGCTGAGTTGTGAACAGTAAGGTGTATGTGAGGTGCTCGAAAACAAGG
TTTCAGGTGACGCCCCCAGAATAAAATTTGGACGGGGGGTTCAGTGGTGGCATTGTGCTATGACACCAAT
ATAACCCTCACAAACCCCTTGGGCAATAAATACTAGTGTAGGAATGAAACATTCTGAATATCTTTAACAA
TAGAAATCCATGGGGTGGGGACAAGCCGTAAAGACTGGATGTCCATCTCACACGAATTTATGGCTATGGG
CAACACATAATCCTAGTGCAATATGATACTGGGGTTATTAAGATGTGTCCCAGGCAGGGACCAAGACAGG
TGAACCATGTTGTTACACTCTATTTGTAACAAGGGGAAAGAGAGTGGACGCCGACAGCAGCGGACTCCAC
TGGTTGTCTCTAACACCCCCGAAAATTAAACGGGGCTCCACGCCAATGGGGCCCATAAACAAAGACAAGT
GGCCACTCTTTTTTTTGAAATTGTGGAGTGGGGGCACGCGTCAGCCCCCACACGCCGCCCTGCGGTTTTG
GACTGTAAAATAAGGGTGTAATAACTTGGCTGATTGTAACCCCGCTAACCACTGCGGTCAAACCACTTGC
CCACAAAACCACTAATGGCACCCCGGGGAATACCTGCATAAGTAGGTGGGCGGGCCAAGATAGGGGCGCG
ATTGCTGCGATCTGGAGGACAAATTACACACACTTGCGCCTGAGCGCCAAGCACAGGGTTGTTGGTCCTC
ATATTCACGAGGTCGCTGAGAGCACGGTGGGCTAATGTTGCCATGGGTAGCATATACTACCCAAATATCT
GGATAGCATATGCTATCCTAATCTATATCTGGGTAGCATAGGCTATCCTAATCTATATCTGGGTAGTATA
TGCTATCCTAATCTGTATCCGGGTAGCATATGCTATCCTAATAGAGATTAGGGTAGCATATGCTATCCTA
ATCTATATCTGGGTAGCATAGGCTATCCTAATCTATATCTGGGTAGTATATGCTATCCTAATCTGTATCC
GGGTAGCATATGCTATCCTAATAGAGATTAGGGTAGTATATGCTATCCTAATTTATATCTGGGTAGCATA
TACTACCCAAATATCTGGATAGCATATGCTATCCTAATCTATATCTGGGTAGCATATGCTATCCTAATCT
ATATCTGGGTAGCATAGGCTATCCTAATCTATATCTGGGTAGCATATGCTATCCTAATCTATATCTGGGT
AGTATATGCTATCCTAATTTATATCTGGGTAGCATAGGCTATCCTAATCTATATCTGGGTAGCATATGCT
ATCCTAATCTATATCTGGGTAGTATATGCTATCCTAATCTGTATCCGGGTAGCATATGCTATCCTCATGC
ATATACAGTCAGCATATGATACCCAGTAGTAGAGTGGGAGTGCTATCCTTTGCATATGCCGCCACCTCCC
AAGGGGGCGTGAATTTTCGCTGCTTGTCCTTTTCCTGCTGGTTGCTCCCATTCTTAGGTGAATTTAAGGA
GGCCAGGCTAAAGCCGTCGCATGTCTGATTGCTCACCAGGTAAATGTCGCTAATGTTTTCCAACGCGAGA
AGGTGTTGAGCGCGGAGCTGAGTGACGTGACAACATGGGTATGCCCAATTGCCCCATGTTGGGAGGACGA
AAATGGTGACAAGACAGATGGCCAGAAATACACCAACAGCACGCATGATGTCTACTGGGGATTTATTCTT
TAGTGCGGGGGAATACACGGCTTTTAATACGATTGAGGGCGTCTCCTAACAAGTTACATCACTCCTGCCC
TTCCTCACCCTCATCTCCATCACCTCCTTCATCTCCGTCATCTCCGTCATCACCCTCCGCGGCAGCCCCT
TCCACCATAGGTGGAAACCAGGGAGGCAAATCTACTCCATCGTCAAAGCTGCACACAGTCACCCTGATAT
TGCAGGTAGGAGCGGGCTTTGTCATAACAAGGTCCTTAATCGCATCCTTCAAAACCTCAGCAAATATATG
AGTTTGTAAAAAGACCATGAAATAACAGACAATGGACTCCCTTAGCGGGCCAGGTTGTGGGCCGGGTCCA
GGGGCCATTCCAAAGGGGAGACGACTCAATGGTGTAAGACGACATTGTGGAATAGCAAGGGCAGTTCCTC
GCCTTAGGTTGTAAAGGGAGGTCTTACTACCTCCATATACGAACACACCGGCGACCCAAGTTCCTTCGTC
GGTAGTCCTTTCTACGTGACTCCTAGCCAGGAGAGCTCTTAAACCTTCTGCAATGTTCTCAAATTTCGGG
TTGGAACCTCCTTGACCACGATGCTTTCCAAACCACCCTCCTTTTTTGCGCCTGCCTCCATCACCCTGAC
CCCGGGGTCCAGTGCTTGGGCCTTCTCCTGGGTCATCTGCGGGGCCCTGCTCTATCGCTCCCGGGGGCAC
GTCAGGCTCACCATCTGGGCCACCTTCTTGGTGGTATTCAAAATAATCGGCTTCCCCTACAGGGTGGAAA
AATGGCCTTCTACCTGGAGGGGGCCTGCGCGGTGGAGACCCGGATGATGATGACTGACTACTGGGACTCC
TGGGCCTCTTTTCTCCACGTCCACGACCTCTCCCCCTGGCTCTTTCACGACTTCCCCCCCTGGCTCTTTC
ACGTCCTCTACCCCGGCGGCCTCCACTACCTCCTCGACCCCGGCCTCCACTACCTCCTCGACCCCGGCCT
CCACTGCCTCCTCGACCCCGGCCTCCACCTCCTGCTCCTGCCCCTCCTGCTCCTGCCCCTCCTCCTGCTC
CTGCCCCTCCTGCTCCTGCCCCTCCCGCTCCTGCTCCTGCTCCTGTTCCACCGTGGGTCCCTTTGCAGCC
AATGCAACTTGGACGTTTTTGGGGTCTCCGGACACCATCTCTATGT
